>Addgene plasmid #55136 | mCherry-Supervillin-45 | depositor partial sequence | sequence record 85503 | insert sequence
ACGTCAGATCCGCTAGCGCTACCGGTCGCCACCATGGTGAGCAAGGGCGAGGAGGATAACATGGCCATCA
TCAAGGAGTTCATGCGCTTCAAGGTGCACATGGAGGGCTCCGTGAACGGCCACGAGTTCGAGATCGAGGG
CGAGGGCGAGGGCCGCCCCTACGAGGGCACCCAGACCGCCAAGCTGAAGGTGACCAAGGGTGGCCCCCTG
CCCTTCGCCTGGGACATCCTGTCCCCTCAGTTCATGTACGGCTCCAAGGCCTACGTGAAGCACCCCGCCG
ACATCCCCGACTACTTGAAGCTGTCCTTCCCCGAGGGCTTCAAGTGGGAGCGCGTGATGAACTTCGAGGA
CGGCGGCGTGGTGACCGTGACCCAGGACTCCTCCCTGCAGGACGGCGAGTTCATCTACAAGGTGAAGCTG
CGCGGCACCAACTTCCCCTCCGACGGCCCCGTAATGCAGAAGAAGACCATGGGCTGGGAGGCCTCCTCCG
AGCGGATGTACCCCGAGGACGGCGCCCTGAAGGGCGAGATCAAGCAGAGGCTGAAGCTGAAGGACGGCGG
CCACTACGACGCTGAGGTCAAGACCACCTACAAGGCCAAGAAGCCCGTGCAGCTGCCCGGCGCCTACAAC
GTCAACATCAAGTTGGACATCACCTCCCACAACGAGGACTACACCATCGTGGAACAGTACGAACGCGCCG
AGGGCCGCCACTCCACCGGCGGCATGGACGAGCTGTACAAGTCCGGACTCAGATCTCGAGCTCAAGCTTC
GAATTCTGCAGTCGACGGTACCTTCGATGCTCAGCTTTTAGCTGCCCTTCCTAAAGTTGCAGAATTAAGA
AAAATCTTTGAACCAAAGAGGAAAGAATTTTTAGAAATGAAAAGAAAAGAAAGAATTGCCCGGCGCTTAG
AAGGAATTGAAACCGACACGCAGCCCATCCTCTTGCAGAGCTGCACGGGCTTGGTGACTCATCGCCTGCT
GGAGGAGGACACACCCAGATACATGCGTGCCACAGACCCGGCCAGCCCGCACATTGGTCGATCAAATGAA
GAAGAAGAAACTTCAGATTCTTCACTAGAAAAGCAGACTCGATCCAAACAGTGCACAGAAACCTCAGGCA
TCCATGCTGACTCGCCCTACAGTTCAGGCATCATGGACACCCAGAGCCTCGAGTCCAAAGCCGAAAGAAT
CGCCAGGTACAAAGCAGAGAGAAGACGGCAGCTGGCAGAAAAGTATGGGCTCACCCTGGATCCGGAAGCA
GACTCTGAAACTCCATCTCGATACAGCAGGTCCAGAAAGGACCCCGAGGCTGCGGAGAAAAGGGGAGTAA
GAAGCGAGCGATCGGCCGAGTCCAGCAGAGACGCCGGCTCATCCTACTCCAGGACTGAGCTCTCGGGGCT
CAGGACCTGCGTGGCTGAGTCCAAGGACTAYGGCCTGCACCGGAGTGACGGTGTTTCCGACACAGAGGTG
CTGCTCAATGCAGAAAACCAAAGACGCGGTCAAGAGCCCAGTGCCACCGGGCTGGCCCGAGACCTGCCCC
TTGCAGGGGAGGTCTCCTCTTCTTTCTCATTCTCCGGGCGAGACTCTGCCCTCGGTGAAGTGCCAAGGTC
CCCAAAGGCAGTGCACAGCCTGCCCAGTCCATCGCCTGGGCAGCCGGCCTCCCCAAGCCACTCCACCAGT
GACCTGCCACTCCCTGCGGAGGCTCGAGCCAGGTCAACTTCAAATTCAGAAATGCCAGCTGCCGAGGATG
AAGAAAAGGTCGATGAGCGAGCGAGGCTGAGCGTCGCTGCTAAGAGGCTGCTCTTCAGGGAGATGGAGAA
GTCGTTTGACGAGAAGAGCGTCCCAAAGCGCCGCTCCCGCAATGCGGCCGTGGAGCAGAGGCTGCGGCGC
CTCCAGGACCGGTCCCACACGCAGCCCGTCACCACCGAGGAGGTGGTCATTGCAGCCACATTGCAGGCGT
CTGCTCACCAAAAGGCACTAGCCAGAGACCAGACAAACGAGAGCAAAGATTCTGCTGAGCAGGGAGAACC
TGACTCCTCCACTCTGAGCTTAGCGGAGAAGCTGGCCTTGTTTAACAAACTATCTCAGCCGGTCTCAAAA
GCCATTTCAACACGGAACAGATTAGACATGAGACAGAGGAGGATGAATGCTCGTTATCAAACCCAGCCGG
TCACGCTTGGAGAAGTGGAACAGGTGCAGAGTGGCAAGCTCATGGCTTTCTCTCCCACCATTAACACTTC
CGTGTCCACCGTGGCATCTACCGTCCCCCCCATGTATGCAGGAAATCTTCGGACAAAGCCACTTCCAGAT
GACAGCTTTGGTGCCACTGAGCAGAAGTTTGCTTCTTCGCTAGAAAACTCCGACTCCCCAGTTAGAAGCA
TCCTGAAATCCCAAGGCTGGCAGCCCTCGGTCGAGGGTGCTGGGAGCAAAGCAATGTTGAGAGAATTTGA
AGAGACAGAACGCAAGGGAGGCTTGACAGGTGGAGATGGCGGGGTTACAAAGTATGGGTCCTTCGAGGAA
GCAGAGCTGTCCTACCCCGTCCTCAGCAGAGTCCGGGAGGGAGACAACCATAAAGAGGCCATCTATGCCC
TTCCGAGGAAAGGAAGCCTGGAGCTCGCCCATCCTCCCATCGCCCAGCTTGGTGATGACCTGAAGGAATT
TTCCACCCCAAAGAGCACCATGCAGGCAAGCCCAGACTGGAAGGAGAGGCAGCTCTTTGAAGAGAAGGTG
GACTTGGAGAATGTCACAAAGAGGAAGTTTTCGCTGAAAGCCGCGGAGTTCGGGGAACCCACTTCTGAGC
AGACCGGCGCGGCTGCTGGGAAACCGGCTGCTCCGACTGCAACCCCGGTGTCCTGGAAGCCGCAGGATCC
CTCCGAACAGCCTCAGGAGAAGCGGTATCAGAGCCCGTGTGCGATGTTTGCTGCTGGAGAGATCAAAGCC
CCGGCGGTGGAGGGCAGCCTCGACTCCCCCAGCAAAACCATGTCCATTAAAGAAAGATTAGCACTGTTGA
AGAAGAGCGGTGAGGAAGACTGGAGAAACAGACTCAACAGAAAGCAGGAATACGGCAAAGCCTCCATCAC
CAGCAGCCTGCACATCCAAGAGACGGAGCAGTCACTCAAGAAGAAGCGGGTCACAGAAAGTCGAGAGAGC
CAGATGACTATTGAAGAGAGAAAGCATCTCATCACCGTGAGAGAGGACGCCTGGAAGACCAGGGGCAAAG
GAGCAGCCAACGACTCTACCCAGTTTACTGTGGCCGGCAGGATGGTGAAGCGAGGTCTGGCGTCCCCCAC
TGCCATCACCCCGGTAGCATCCCCTGTTTCCAGCAAAGCAAGGGGCACTACACCAGTTTCCAGACCCCTG
GAAGATATCGAAGCCAGACCAGACATGCAGTTAGAGTCGGACCTCAAGCTGGACAGGCTGGAAACCTTCC
TAAGAAGGCTGAATAACAAAGTTGGTGGGATGCAAGAAACAGTCCTCACTGTCACTGGGAAATCGGTGAA
AGAGGTGATGAAGCCGGACGATGATGAAACCTTTGCCAAGTTTTACCGCAGCGTGGACTCCTCTCTACCG
AGAAGCCCCGTAGAGCTGGACGAGGATTTCGATGTCATTTTTGATCCTTATGCCCCCAGGTTGACATCCT
CGGTGGCTGAGCACAAGCGTGCCGTGCGGCCCAAGCGCCGGGTCCAGGCTTCCAAAAACCCCCTGAAGAT
GCTGGCCGCGAGGGAAGATCTCCTGCAGGAGTACACTGAGCAGAGACTGAACGTGGCCTTCGTGGAGTCA
AAGCGGATGAAAGTCGAAAAGTTGTCCGCCAACTCCAGCTTCTCAGAAGTCACCCTGGCGGGGTTAGCCA
GCAAAGAAAACTTCAGCAACGTCAGCCTGCGGAGCGTCAACCTGACGGAACAGAATTCCAACAACAGTGC
AGTGCCCTACAAGAAGCTGATGCTGCTGCAGGTTAAAGGAAGAAGACACGTGCAGACGCGGCTGGTGGAG
CCTCGCGCCCCCTCCCTCAACAGCGGGGACTGCTTCCTCCTGCTCTCGCCCCATCACTGCTTCCTGTGGG
TCGGAGAGTTCGCCAACGTGATCGAGAAGGCGAAGGCCTCAGAACTTGCGAGTTTAATTCAGACCAAGAG
GGAACTTGGTTGTAGAGCAACTTACATCCAGACTGTTGAAGAAGGAATTAATACACACACACATGCAGCC
AAAGACTTCTGGAAGCTTCTGGGCGGCCAAGCCAGTTACCAATCCGCCGGAGACCCAAAGGAGGATGAGC
TCTATGAAACGGCCATAATAGAGACCAACTGCATTTACCGTCTGATGGATGACAAACTCGTTCCTGATGA
TGACTACTGGGGGAAGATCCCAAAGTGCTCCCTCCTGCAATCAAAAGAGGTACTGGTGTTTGATTTTGGG
AGTGAAGTTTACGTGTGGCATGGAAAAGAAGTCACATTAGCACAACGGAAAATCGCCTTTCAGCTGGCAA
AGCACTTGTGGAATGGAACCTTTGACTACGAGAATTGTGACATTAACCCGCTGGATCCTGGGGAATGCAA
TCCCCTCATTCCCAGGAAAGGACAGGGGCGGCCCGACTGGGCAATATTTGGGAGACTTACAGAACACAAT
GAGACGATCTTGTTCAAAGAGAAATTCCTTGATTGGACGGAACTGAAGAGACCTAACGAGAAGAACGCCA
GCGAACTCGCGCAGCACAAGGACGATGCCCGGGCAGAGGTCAAGCCTTACGACGTGACGCGGATGGTGCC
CGTGCCCCAGACAACAGCCGGCACCGTGCTGGATGGGGTCAACGTGGGCCGAGGCTACGGGCTGGTGGAA
GGGGACGACCGGAGGCAGTTCGAGATCGCCAGCATCTCAGTGGACGTCTGGCACATCCTGGAGTTCGACT
ACAGCAGGCTCCCCAAGCAGAGCATCGGGCAGTTCCACGAAGGCGATGCCTACGTGGTGAAGTGGAAGTT
CATCGTGAGCACTGCAGTGGGAAGCCGGCAGAAGGGGGAGCACTCGGTCAGGGTGGCTGGCAAAGAGAAA
TGTGTCTACTTCTTCTGGCAAGGCCGCCAGTCGACCGTGAGTGAGAAGGGCACATCAGCTCTGATGACAG
TGGAGCTGGACGAGGAAAGGGGGGCCCAGGTCCAGGTCCTGCAGGGCAAGGAGCCCCCCTGTTTCCTGCA
GTGCTTCCAGGGGGGGATGGTGGTCCACTCCGGGAGACGGGAGGAGGAGGAAGAGAACACACAGAGCGAG
TGGCGGCTGTACTGTGTGCGCGGAGAGGTGCCTGTGGAGGGGAACTTGCTGGAGGTGGCCTGTCACTGCA
GCAGCCTCAGGTCTAGGACGTCCATGGTTGTCCTCAACGTCCACAAAGCCCTCATCTACCTGTGGCATGG
ATGCAAAGCCCAGGCCCACACGAAGGAGGTCGGACGGACTGCAGCCAATAAAATCAAGGACCAATGTCCC
CTGGAGGCCGGGCTGCACAGTAGCAGCAAAGTGACAATTCATGAGTGTGATGAAGGCTCGGAGCCCCTGG
GGTTCTGGGACGCTCTGGGGAGGAGAGACCGGAAAGCCTACGACTGCATGCTTCAAGATCCTGGAAATTT
TAACTTCACACCCCGCCTGTTCATCCTCAGCAGCTCCTCTGGTGACTTCTCAGCCACAGAGTTCATGTAT
CCCGCCCGAGACCCCTCTGTGGTCAACTCTATGCCCTTCCTGCAGGAAGACCTATACAGTGCCCCACAGC
CAGCACTCTTCCTTGTTGACAATCACCACGAGGTGTACCTCTGGCAAGGCTGGTGGCCCATCGAGAACAA
GATCACGGGCTCCGCGCGCATCCGCTGGGCCTCGGACCGGAAGAGCGCCATGGAGACAGTGCTGCAGTAC
TGCCGAGGGAAAAACCTGAAGAAGCCGCCCCCCAAGTCTTACCTCATCCACGCTGGCCTGGAACCCCTGA
CCTTCACCAACATGTTCCCCAGCTGGGAGCACAGAGAAGACATTGCAGAGATCACGGAGATGGACACGGA
AGTTTCAAATCAGATCACCCTAGTGGAGGATGTCTTAGCCAAACTGTGTAAGACCATTTACCCACTGGCC
GACCTCCTAGCCAGGCCGCTCCCTGAGGGAGTTGACCCTCTGAAGCTGGAGATCTATCTCACCGACGAGG
ACTTCGAGTTTGCACTAGACATGACCCGAGACGAGTACAATGCACTGCCCGCTTGGAAGCAGGTGAACCT
GAAGAAAGCGAAAGGTCTGTTCTGATCAGGAGATGCTGGAGGAACCTGGGTGGTCACTTTCAATACTGAT
GGACCAGGAAAATGGATGTTTAATCGAATTCCCGCGGCCTTCTAGATAACTGATCATAATCAGCCATACC
ACATTT
