>Addgene plasmid #55136 | mCherry-Supervillin-45 | addgene partial sequence | sequence record 159993 | mCherry-F 5'-ccccgtaatgcagaagaaga-3'
CGGATGTACCCCGAGGACGGCGCCCTGAAGGGCGAGATCAAGCAGAGGCTGAAGCTGAAGGACGGCGGCC
ACTACGACGCTGAGGTCAAGACCACCTACAAGGCCAAGAAGCCCGTGCAGCTGCCCGGCGCCTACAACGT
CAACATCAAGTTGGACATCACCTCCCACAACGAGGACTACACCATCGTGGAACAGTACGAACGCGCCGAG
GGCCGCCACTCCACCGGCGGCATGGACGAGCTGTACAAGTCCGGACTCAGATCTCGAGCTCAAGCTTCGA
ATTCTGCAGTCGACGGTACCTTCGATGCTCAGCTTTTAGCTGCCCTTCCTAAAGTTGCAGAATTAAGAAA
AATCTTTGAACCAAAGAGGAAAGAATTTTTAGAAATGAAAAGAAAAGAAAGAATTGCCCGGCGCTTAGAA
GGAATTGAAACCGACACGCAGCCCATCCTCTTGCAGAGCTGCACGGGCTTGGTGACTCATCGCCTGCTGG
AGGAGGACACACCCAGATACATGCGTGCCACAGACCCGGCCAGCCCGCACATTGGTCGATCAAATGAAGA
AGAAGAAACTTCAGATTCTTCACTAGAAAAGCAGACTCGATCCAAACAGTGCACAGAAACCTCAGGCATC
CATGCTGACTCGCCCTACAGTTCAGGCATCATGGACACCCAGAGCCTCGAGTCCAAAGCCGAAAGAATCG
CCAGGTACAAAGCAGAGAGAAGACGGCAGCTGGCAGAAAAGTATGGGCTCACCCTGGATCCGGAAGCAGA
CTCTGAAACTCCATCTCGATACAGCAGGTCCAGAAAGGACCCCGAGGCTGCGGAGAA
