[The description below was written by a language model from this plasmid's Addgene catalogue record.]
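Description:
mCherry-Supervillin-45 is a mammalian expression plasmid that produces supervillin fused to the red fluorescent protein mCherry. It is built on an mCherry backbone of about 4.75 kb (size without insert), in which the fluorescent protein sits upstream of the cloning site, so mCherry is attached to the N-terminus of supervillin. The insert is recorded as bovine (B. taurus) supervillin, although the alternative name given is a RefSeq-style transcript accession whose species the record does not clarify. Expression of the fusion is driven by the CMV promoter, a strong constitutive promoter in most mammalian cell lines. The listed 3′ sequencing primer implies an SV40 polyadenylation signal downstream of the open reading frame. The "45" in the name is not explained in the record, and the cloning method is listed as unknown.

The plasmid is maintained at high copy number in E. coli under kanamycin selection, and it carries a neomycin resistance marker that allows G418 selection of stably transfected mammalian cells. No feature table is provided, so the origin of replication and the exact arrangement of the marker cassette are not documented here.

Supervillin is a membrane-associated, F-actin-binding protein, and the record gives the expected localization of the fusion as membrane and actin. With an excitation maximum of 587 nm and emission maximum of 610 nm, the construct serves as a red fluorescent marker for imaging supervillin distribution and dynamics in cells. The associated publication concerns the role of supervillin in F-actin-dependent rapid integrin recycling and cell motility.
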