Addgene plasmid #55136: mCherry-Supervillin-45
Purpose: Localization: Membrane/Actin, Excitation: 587, Emission: 610
Depositing lab: Michael Davidson. Depositing organization: Florida State University, Tallahassee. Publication: The membrane-associated protein, supervillin, accelerates F-actin-dependent rapid integrin recycling and cell motility. Fang Z, Takizawa N, Wilson KA, Smith TC, Delprato A, Davidson MW, Lambright DG, Luna EJ. Traffic. 2010 Jun;11(6):782-99. doi: 10.1111/j.1600-0854.2010.01062.x. Epub 2010 Mar 17. PubMed 20331534.
Backbone
  Vector backbone: mCherry
  Backbone size w/o insert (bp): 4750
  Vector type: Mammalian Expression
  Selectable markers: Neomycin (select with G418)
Growth in bacteria
  Bacterial resistance: Kanamycin, 50 μg/mL
  Growth temperature: 37°C
  Growth strain: DH5alpha
  Copy number: High Copy
Gene/Insert
  Gene/Insert name: Supervillin (alt name: NM_003174)
  Species: B. taurus (bovine)
  Promoter: CMV
  Tag / fusion protein: mCherry (N terminal on backbone)
  Cloning method: Unknown
  Sequencing primers: 5′ CMV-F; 3′ SV40pA-R
Terms and licenses: Academic/Nonprofit Terms; Industry Terms: Not Available to Industry
Depositor comments: . Excitation = 587; Emission = 610
How to cite: mCherry-Supervillin-45 was a gift from Michael Davidson (Addgene plasmid # 55136 ; http://n2t.net/addgene:55136 ; RRID:Addgene_55136)
